>Addgene plasmid #36100 | pEBB-SBP-HA | depositor full sequence | sequence record 44719 | pEBB-SBP-HA sequence 5550 bps
AGCGCCCAATACGCAAACCGCCTCTCCCCGCGCGTTGGCCGATTCATTAATGCAGCTGGCACGACAGGTT
TCCCGACTGGAAAGCGGGCAGTGAGCGCAACGCAATTAATGTGAGTTAGCTCACTCATTAGGCACCCCAG
GCTTTACACTTTATGCTTCCGGCTCGTATGTTGTGTGGAATTGTGAGCGGATAACAATTTCACACAGGAA
ACAGCTATGACCATGATTACGCCAAGCTTCCAGGCTCCCCAGCAGGCAGAAGTATGCAAAGCATGCATCT
CAATTAGTCAGCAACCATAGTCCCGCCCCTAACTCCGCCCATCCCGCCCCTAACTCCGCCCAGTTCCGCC
CATTCTCCGCCCCATGGCTGACTAATTTTTTTTATTTATGCAGAGGCCGAGGCCGCCTCGGCCTCTGAGC
TATTCCAGAAGTAGTGAGGAGGCTTTTTTGGAGGCCTAGGCTTTTGCAAAAAGCTTTGCAAAGATGGATA
AAGTTTTAAACAGAGAGGAATCTTTGCAGCTAATGGACCTTCTAGGTCTTGAAAGGAGTGGGAATTGGCT
CCGGTGCCCGTCAGTGGGCAGAGCGCACATCGCCCACAGTCCCCGAGAAGTTGGGGGGAGGGGTCGGCAA
TTGAACCGGTGCCTAGAGAAGGTGGCGCGGGGTAAACTGGGAAAGTGATGTCGTGTACTGGCTCCGCCTT
TTTCCCGAGGGTGGGGGAGAACCGTATATAAGTGCAGTAGTCGCCGTGAACGTTCTTTTTCGCAACGGGT
TTGCCGCCAGAACACAGGTAAGTGCCGTGTGTGGTTCCCGCGGGCCTGGCCTCTTTACGGGTTATGGCCC
TTGCGTGCCTTGAATTACTTCCACGCCCCTGGCTGCAGTACGTGATTCTTGATCCCGAGCTTCGGGTTGG
AAGTGGGTGGGAGAGTTCGAGGCCTTGCGCTTAAGGAGCCCCTTCGCCTCGTGCTTGAGTTGAGGCCTGG
CCTGGGCGCTGGGGCCGCCGCGTGCGAATCTGGTGGCACCTTCGCGCCTGTCTCGCTGCTTTCGATAAGT
CTCTAGCCATTTAAAATTTTTGATGACCTGCTGCGACGCTTTTTTTCTGGCAAGATAGTCTTGTAAATGC
GGGCCAAGATCTGCACACTGGTATTTCGGTTTTTGGGGCCGCGGGCGGCGACGGGGCCCGTGCGTCCCAG
CGCACATGTTCGGCGAGGCGGGGCCTGCGAGCGCGGCCACCGAGAATCGGACGGGGGTAGTCTCAAGCTG
GCCGGCCTGCTCTGGTGCCTGGCCTCGCGCCGCCGTGTATCGCCCCGCCCTGGGCGGCAAGGCTGGCCCG
GTCGGCACCAGTTGCGTGAGCGGAAAGATGGCCGCTTCCCGGCCCTGCTGCAGGGAGCTCAAAATGGAGG
ACGCGGCGCTCGGGAGAGCGGGCGGGTGAGTCACCCACACAAAGGAAAAGGGCCTTTCCGTCCTCAGCCG
TCGCTTCATGTGACTCCACGGAGTACCGGGCGCCGTCCAGGCACCTCGATTAGTTCTCGAGCTTTTGGAG
TACGTCGTCTTTAGGTTGGGGGGAGGGGTTTTATGCGATGGAGTTTCCCCACACTGAGTGGGTGGAGACT
GAAGTTAGGCCAGCTTGGCACTTGATGTAATTCTCCTTGGAATTTGCCCTTTTTGAGTTTGGATCTTGGT
TCATTCTCAAGCCTCAGACAGTGGTTCAAAGTTTTTTTCTTCCATTTCAGGTGTCGTGAGGAATTCTCTA
GAGATCCCTCGACCTCGAGATCCATTGTGCTGGATCTGCCACCATGGACGAGAAGACCACCGGCTGGAGA
GGCGGCCACGTGGTCGAGGGGCTAGCCGGTGAGCTGGAGCAGCTACGGGCCCGCCTTGAGCACCACCCCC
AGGGGCAGCGCGAGCCGGGATCCACTAGTGGTACCATCGATGCGGCCGCCTACCCATACGATGTTCCAGA
TTACGCTGGTGGCTACCCATACGATGTTCCAGATTACGCTTGAGGGCCGCGACTCTAGAGTGAGGGTCCC
CACCTGGGACCCTTGAGAGTATCAGGTCTCCCACGTGGGAGACAAGAAATCCCTGTTTAATATTTAAACA
GCAGTGTTCCCCATCTGGGTCCTTGCACCCCTCACTCTGGCCTCAGCCGACTGCACAGCGGCCCCTGCAT
CCCCTTGGCTGTGAGGCCCCTGGACAAGCAGAGGTGGCCAGAGCTGGGAGGCATGGCCCTGGGGTCCCAC
GAATTTGCTGGGGAATCTCGTTTTTCTTCTTAAGACTTTTGGGACATGGTTTGACTCCCGAACATCACCG
ACGTGTCTCCTGTTTTTCTGGGTGGCCTCGGGACACCTGCCCTGCCCCCACGAGGGTCAGGACTGTGACT
CTTTTTAGGGCCAGGCAGGTGCCTGGACATTTGCCTTGCTGGACGGGGACTGGGGATGTGGGAGGGAGCA
GACAGGAGGAATCATGTCAGGCCTGTGTGTGAAAGGAAGCTCCACTGTCACCCTCCACCTCTTCACCCCC
CACTCACCAGTGTCCCCTCCACTGTCACATTGTAACTGAACTTCAGGATAATAAAGTGTTTGCCTCCAAA
AAAAAAAAAAAAAAAAAAAAAAAAAAAAAAAAAAAAAAAAAAAAAAAAAAAAAAAAAAAAAAAAAAAAAA
AAAAAAAAAAAAAAAAAGAATTCACTGGCCGTCGTTTTACAACGTCGTGACTGGGAAAACCCTGGCGTTA
CCCAACTTAATCGCCTTGCAGCACATCCCCCTTTCGCCAGCTGGCGTAATAGCGAAGAGGCCCGCACCGA
TCGCCCTTCCCAACAGTTGCGCAGCCTGAATGGCGAATGGCGCCTGATGCGGTATTTTCTCCTTACGCAT
CTGTGCGGTATTTCACACCGCATA
[142 nt withheld, positions 2895-3036]
C
[141 nt withheld, positions 3038-3178]
CCTTTGACGTTGGAGTCCACGTTCTTT
[37 nt withheld, positions 3206-3242]
ACCCTATCTCGGGCTATTCTTTTGATTTATAAGGGATTTTGCCGATTTCGGCCTATTGGTTAAAAAATGA
GCTGATTTAACAAAAATTTAACGCGAATTTTAACAAAATATTAACGTTTACAATTTTATGGTGCACTCTC
AGTACAATCTGCTCTGATGCCGCATAGTTAAGCCAGCCCCGACACCCGCCAACACCCGCTGACGCGCCCT
GACGGGCTTGTCTGCTCCCGGCATCCGCTTACAGACAAGCTGTGACCGTCTCCGGGAGCTGCATGTGTCA
GAGGTTTTCACCGTCATCACCGAAACGCGCGAGACGAAAGGGCCTCGTGATACGCCTATTTTTATAGGTT
AATGTCATGATAATAATGGTTTCTTAGACGTCAGGTGGCACTTTTCGGGGAAATGTGCGCGGAACCCCTA
TTTGTTTATTTTTCTAAATACATTCAAATATGTATCCGCTCATGAGACAATAACCCTGATAAATGCTTCA
ATAATATTGAAAAAGGAAGAGTATGAGTATTCAACATTTCCGTGTCGCCCTTATTCCCTTTTTTGCGGCA
TTTTGCCTTCCTGTTTTTGCTCACCCAGAAACGCTGGTGAAAGTAAAAGATGCTGAAGATCAGTTGGGTG
CACGAGTGGGTTACATCGAACTGGATCTCAACAGCGGTAAGATCCTTGAGAGTTTTCGCCCCGAAGAACG
TTTTCCAATGATGAGCACTTTTAAAGTTCTGCTATGTGGCGCGGTATTATCCCGTATTGACGCCGGGCAA
GAGCAACTCGGTCGCCGCATACACTATTCTCAGAATGACTTGGTTGAGTACTCACCAGTCACAGAAAAGC
ATCTTACGGATGGCATGACAGTAAGAGAATTATGCAGTGCTGCCATAACCATGAGTGATAACACTGCGGC
CAACTTACTTCTGACAACGATCGGAGGACCGAAGGAGCTAACCGCTTTTTTGCACAACATGGGGGATCAT
GTAACTCGCCTTGATCGTTGGGAACCGGAGCTGAATGAAGCCATACCAAACGACGAGCGTGACACCACGA
TGCCTGTAGCAATGGCAACAACGTTGCGCAAACTATTAACTGGCGAACTACTTACTCTAGCTTCCCGGCA
ACAATTAATAGACTGGATGGAGGCGGATAAAGTTGCAGGACCACTTCTGCGCTCGGCCCTTCCGGCTGGC
TGGTTTATTGCTGATAAATCTGGAGCCGGTGAGCGTGGGTCTCGCGGTATCATTGCAGCACTGGGGCCAG
ATGGTAAGCCCTCCCGTATCGTAGTTATCTACACGACGGGGAGTCAGGCAACTATGGATGAACGAAATAG
ACAGATCGCTGAGATAGGTGCCTCACTGATTAAGCATTGGTAACTGTCAGACCAAGTTTACTCATATATA
CTTTAGATTGATTTAAAACTTCATTTTTAATTTAAAAGGATCTAGGTGAAGATCCTTTTTGATAATCTCA
TGACCAAAATCCCTTAACGTGAGTTTTCGTTCCACTGAGCGTCAGACCCCGTAGAAAAGATCAAAGGATC
TTCTTGAGATCCTTTTTTTCTGCGCGTAATCTGCTGCTTGCAAACAAAAAAACCACCGCTACCAGCGGTG
GTTTGTTTGCCGGATCAAGAGCTACCAACTCTTTTTCCGAAGGTAACTGGCTTCAGCAGAGCGCAGATAC
CAAATACTGTCCTTCTAGTGTAGCCGTAGTTAGGCCACCACTTCAAGAACTCTGTAGCACCGCCTACATA
CCTCGCTCTGCTAATCCTGTTACCAGTGGCTGCTGCCAGTGGCGATAAGTCGTGTCTTACCGGGTTGGAC
TCAAGACGATAGTTACCGGATAAGGCGCAGCGGTCGGGCTGAACGGGGGGTTCGTGCACACAGCCCAGCT
TGGAGCGAACGACCTACACCGAACTGAGATACCTACAGCGTGAGCTATGAGAAAGCGCCACGCTTCCCGA
AGGGAGAAAGGCGGACAGGTATCCGGTAAGCGGCAGGGTCGGAACAGGAGAGCGCACGAGGGAGCTTCCA
GGGGGAAACGCCTGGTATCTTTATAGTCCTGTCGGGTTTCGCCACCTCTGACTTGAGCGTCGATTTTTGT
GATGCTCGTCAGGGGGGCGGAGCCTATGGAAAAACGCCAGCAACGCGGCCTTTTTACGGTTCCTGGCCTT
TTGCTGGCCTTTTGCTCACATGTTCTTTCCTGCGTTATCCCCTGATTCTGTGGATAACCGTATTACCGCC
TTTGAGTGAGCTGATACCGCTCGCCGCAGCCGAACGACCGAGCGCAGCGAGTCAGTGAGCGAGGAAGC
Features (pLannotate 1.2.2; 18 found; start..end, strand, type, name):
      2..94      +  CDS            lacI (fragment): lac repressor; lacI; The lac repressor binds to the lac operator to inhibit transcription in E. coli. This inhibition can be relieved by adding lactose or isopropyl-β-D-thiogalactopyranoside (IPTG).
    107..128     +  protein_bind   CAP binding site: CAP binding activates transcription in the presence of cAMP. E. coli catabolite activator protein
    143..173     +  promoter       lac promoter: promoter for the E. coli lac operon
    181..197     +  protein_bind   lac operator: The lac repressor binds to the lac operator to inhibit transcription in E. coli. This inhibition can be relieved by adding lactose or isopropyl-β-D-thiogalactopyranoside (IPTG). lac repressor encoded by lacI
    252..462     +  promoter       SV40 promoter: SV40 early promoter
    484..550     +  CDS            small t antigen (fragment): SV40 (simian virus 40) small t antigen
    558..1739    +  promoter       EF-1α promoter: strong constitutive promoter for human elongation factor EF-1α
   1941..1967    +  CDS            3xHA (fragment): three tandem HA epitope tags
   1974..2001    +  CDS            3xHA (fragment): three tandem HA epitope tags
   2019..2111    +  ncRNA          G-CSF SLDE: Accession: RF00183 - G-CSF factor stem-loop destabilising element (SLDE)
   2680..2837    +  CDS            lacZα (fragment): LacZα fragment of β-galactosidase; lacZ fragment
   2843..2894    -  misc_feature   bom (fragment): basis of mobility region from pBR322
   2913..3293    +  rep_origin     M13 ori (sequence partly withheld): M13 bacteriophage origin of replication; arrow indicates direction of (+) strand synthesis
   3369..3418    -  misc_feature   bom (fragment): basis of mobility region from pBR322
   3520..3555    -  CDS            rop (fragment): Rop protein, which maintains plasmids at low copy number; rop
   3650..3754    +  promoter       AmpR promoter: bla
   3755..4615    +  CDS            AmpR: β-lactamase; bla; confers resistance to ampicillin, carbenicillin, and related antibiotics
   4786..5374    +  rep_origin     ori: high-copy-number ColE1/pMB1/pBR322/pUC origin of replication
