[The description below was written by a language model from this plasmid's Addgene catalogue record and pLannotate feature annotations shown in this document.]
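Description:
pEBB-SBP-HA is an empty mammalian expression backbone derived from pEBB, designed so that a gene of interest cloned by restriction enzymes is produced with a streptavidin-binding peptide (SBP) tag at its N terminus and an HA epitope at its C terminus. Expression is driven by the strong constitutive human EF-1α promoter. In the annotated sequence this promoter is preceded by an SV40 early promoter segment and a short SV40 small t antigen fragment. Downstream of the promoter, the feature table picks up two short HA-type matches, consistent with the C-terminal HA tag. The SBP coding region itself is not annotated, although a gap between the promoter and the HA matches is where it and the cloning sites would be expected to lie. A G-CSF stem-loop destabilising element is detected just after the tag region, which suggests 3′ untranslated sequence of G-CSF origin; the table does not call a polyadenylation signal.

For propagation in E. coli the plasmid carries a high-copy ColE1/pUC-type origin and the β-lactamase gene with its own promoter, giving ampicillin selection. An M13 phage origin is also present, along with remnants of earlier cloning vectors (lac promoter and operator, CAP site, and fragments of lacI, lacZα, bom and rop) that are unlikely to have any role in mammalian expression. No mammalian selection marker is annotated. The catalogue lists the backbone as 5,340 bp, while the depositor's full sequence is 5,550 nt.

The depositor describes the SBP tag as biotinylated in vivo. A dual-tag layout like this is typically used for streptavidin-based affinity purification of the expressed protein and its partners, with the HA epitope available for detection or a second purification step.
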