Addgene plasmid #36100: pEBB-SBP-HA
Purpose: (Empty Backbone)
Depositing lab: Ezra Burstein. Depositing organization: University of Texas Southwestern Medical Center.
Backbone
  Vector backbone: pEBB
  Backbone size (bp): 5340
  Vector type: Mammalian Expression
  Promoter: EF1a
  Tag / fusion protein: SBP (N terminal on backbone); HA (C terminal on backbone)
Growth in bacteria
  Bacterial resistance: Ampicillin, 100 μg/mL
  Growth temperature: 37°C
  Growth strain: DH5alpha
  Copy number: High Copy
Gene/Insert
  Cloning method: Restriction Enzyme
  Sequencing primers: 5′ ctcaagcctcagacagtgg; 3′ GAGGGGTGCAAGGACCCAG
Terms and licenses: Academic/Nonprofit Terms; Industry Terms: Not Available to Industry
Depositor comments: SBP - Streptavidin binding peptide tag, biotinilated in vivo
How to cite: pEBB-SBP-HA was a gift from Ezra Burstein (Addgene plasmid # 36100 ; http://n2t.net/addgene:36100 ; RRID:Addgene_36100)
