>Addgene plasmid #36100 | pEBB-SBP-HA | addgene partial sequence | sequence record 47538 | EF1a-fwd
TTCTCTAGAGATCCCTCGACCTCGAGATCCATTGTGCTGGATCTGCCACCATGGACGAGAAGACCACCGG
CTGGAGAGGCGGCCACGTGGTCGAGGGGCTAGCCGGTGAGCTGGAGCAGCTACGGGCCCGCCTTGAGCAC
CACCCCCAGGGGCAGCGCGAGCCGGGATCCACTAGTGGTACCATCGATGCGGCCGCCTACCCATACGATG
TTCCAGATTACGCTGGTGGCTACCCATACGATGTTCCAGATTACGCTTGAGGGCCGCGACTCTAGAGTGA
GGGTCCCCACCTGGGACCCTTGAGAGTATCAGGTCTCCCACGTGGGAGACAAGAAATCCCTGTTTAATAT
TTAAACAGCAGTGTTCCCCATCTGGGTCCTTGCACCCCTCACTCTGGCCTCAGCCGACTGCACAGCGGCC
CCTGCATCCCCTTGGCTGTGAGGCCCCTGGACAAGCAGAGGTGGCCAGAGCTGGGAGGCATGGCCCTGGG
GTCCCACGAATTTGCTGGGGAATCTCGTTTTTCTTCTTAAGACTTTTGGGACATGGTTTGACTCCCGAAC
ATCACCGACGTGTCTCCTGTTTTTCTGGGTGGCCTCGGGACACCTGCCCTGCCCCCACGAGGGTCAGGAC
TGTGACTCTTTTTAGGGCCAGGCAGGTGCCTGGACATTTGCCTTGCTGGACGGGGACTGGGGATGTGGGA
GGGAGCAGACAGGAGGAATCATGTCAGGCCTGTGTGTGAAAGGAAGCTCCACTGTCACCCTCCACCTCTT
CACCCCC
